Addgene plasmid #184860: cr3Ec
Purpose: cr3 helper plasmid for recombination and Cas9 induction; harbors the Cas9 endonuclease and an E.coli-specific recombination system
Depositing lab: Patrick Sobetzko. Depositing organization: Philipps-Universitaet Marburg. Publication: A multifunctional system for genome editing and large-scale interspecies gene transfer. Teufel M, Klein CA, Mager M, Sobetzko P. Nat Commun. 2022 Jun 14;13(1):3430. doi: 10.1038/s41467-022-30843-1. PubMed 35701417.
Backbone
  Vector backbone: RSF1010
  Vector type: Bacterial Expression
Growth in bacteria
  Bacterial resistance: Kanamycin, 50 μg/mL
  Growth temperature: 37°C
  Growth strain: DH5alpha
  Copy number: Low Copy
Gene/Insert
  Gene/Insert name: Cas9, gam, bet, exo
  Species: lambda phage, streptococcus pyogenes
  Tag / fusion protein: Cas9 ssrA degradation tag (C terminal on insert)
  Cloning method: Unknown
Terms and licenses: Academic/Nonprofit Terms; Industry Terms: Not Available to Industry
Depositor comments: Please visit https://arxiv.org/pdf/2111.11880.pdf for preprint.
How to cite: cr3Ec was a gift from Patrick Sobetzko (Addgene plasmid # 184860 ; http://n2t.net/addgene:184860 ; RRID:Addgene_184860)
