[The description below was written by a language model from this plasmid's Addgene catalogue record and pLannotate feature annotations shown in this document.]
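Description:
cr3Ec is a low-copy bacterial helper plasmid of about 15.5 kb built on the broad-host-range RSF1010 replicon. It supplies Cas9 and a recombination system for genome editing in E. coli. Replication depends on the RSF1010 oriV together with the plasmid-encoded RepA, RepB and RepC proteins (RepC is annotated as a fragment), and an R1162-like antisense RNA is annotated just upstream of repA. The backbone also keeps the RSF1010 oriT and the mobB and mobC mobilization genes, so in principle it can be transferred when a conjugative plasmid provides the transfer machinery. Selection is by kanamycin resistance, conferred by the aphA1 (nptI) aminoglycoside phosphotransferase.

The payload consists of two independently inducible modules. In the first, Streptococcus pyogenes cas9 sits downstream of the tetR/tetA promoter region, with a divergently oriented TetR repressor gene. Expression is therefore held off until a tetracycline-class inducer relieves repression. Cas9 carries a C-terminal ssrA (LAA) degradation tag that directs it to the ClpXP and ClpAP proteases, which should keep basal nuclease levels low and clear the protein once induction ends. Two rrnB T1 terminators follow this cassette. In the second module, araC and the araBAD promoter place the lambda Red genes under arabinose control, again closed by an rrnB T1 terminator. Gam inhibits host RecBCD, Exo resects double-stranded DNA to leave 3' single-stranded tails, and Beta anneals single strands to complementary targets.

No guide RNA cassette is annotated, which fits the plasmid's stated role as the helper component of the cr3 system. It provides recombineering functions and inducible Cas9 cleavage, while targeting elements would presumably come from elsewhere.
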