Features (pLannotate 1.2.2; 22 found; start..end, strand, type, name):
    377..771     -  rep_origin     RSF1010 oriV: replication origin of the broad-host-range plasmid RSF1010; requires the RSF1010 RepA/B/C proteins for replication (Scholz et al., 1989)
    801..1082    -  CDS            mobC: MOBC_ECOLX - Protein predicted: Swiss-Prot protein existence level 4. This protein is essential to promote the specific transfer of the plasmid in the presence of conjugative plasmids. From Escherichia coli.
   1113..1200    +  oriT           RSF1010 oriT: origin of transfer of the broad-host-range plasmid RSF1010 (Scholz et al., 1989)
   2029..2439    +  CDS            mobB: MOBB2_ECOLX - Protein predicted: Swiss-Prot protein existence level 4. This protein is essential to promote the specific transfer of the plasmid in the presence of conjugative plasmids. From Escherichia coli.
   2439..3410    +  CDS            RSF1010 RepB: replication protein B of the broad-host-range plasmid RSF1010 (Scholz et al., 1989); repB
   3853..3927    +  ncRNA          Plasmid R1162: Accession: RF00043 - R1162-like plasmid antisense RNA
   3921..4757    +  CDS            repA: REPJ_ECOLX - Experimental evidence at protein level: Swiss-Prot protein existence level 1. This protein is involved in regulating the plasmid copy- number. Increasing the level of this protein results in a higher plasmid copy-number. From Escherichia coli.
   4747..5598    +  CDS            RSF1010 RepC (fragment): replication protein C of the broad-host-range plasmid RSF1010 (Scholz et al., 1989); repC
   5894..5939    +  terminator     his operon terminator (fragment): This putative transcriptin terminator from the E. coli his operon has a 2-bp deletion introduced during synthesis. Its efficiency has not been determined.
   6100..6912    -  CDS            aphA1: KKA1_ECOLX - Also known as nptI. Protein inferred from homology: Swiss-Prot protein existence level 3. Resistance to kanamycin and structurally-related aminoglycosides, including amikacin. From Escherichia coli.
   7184..7810    -  CDS            TetR: tetracycline repressor TetR; tetR; TetR binds to the tetracycline operator tetO to inhibit transcription. This inhibition can be relieved by adding tetracycline or doxycycline.
   7826..7881    +  promoter       tetR/tetA promoters: tetR; overlapping promoters for bacterial tetR and tetA
   7930..12033   +  CDS            cas9: CAS9_STRP1 - Also known as csn1 From Streptococcus pyogenes serotype M1.
  12040..12072   +  CDS            ssrA tag: C-terminal peptide that mediates degradation in bacteria through the ClpXP and ClpAP proteases (McGinness et al., 2006) wild-type LAA variant
  12090..12161   +  terminator     rrnB T1 terminator: transcription terminator T1 from the E. coli rrnB gene
  12216..12287   +  terminator     rrnB T1 terminator: transcription terminator T1 from the E. coli rrnB gene
  12302..13180   -  CDS            araC: L-arabinose regulatory protein; araC
  13207..13491   +  promoter       araBAD promoter: araBAD; promoter of the L-arabinose operon of E. coli; the araC regulatory gene is transcribed in the opposite direction (Guzman et al., 1995)
  13519..13935   +  CDS            Gam: inhibitor of the host RecBCD nuclease in the λ Red system; gam; protects the double-stranded DNA substrate for recombination
  13941..14726   +  CDS            Beta: single-stranded DNA binding recombinase in the λ Red system; bet; mediates pairing of a single-stranded DNA with a complementary target
  14723..15403   +  CDS            Exo: 5' to 3' double-stranded DNA exonuclease in the λ Red system; exo; creates 3' single-stranded DNA tails
  15418..15489   +  terminator     rrnB T1 terminator: transcription terminator T1 from the E. coli rrnB gene
>Addgene plasmid #184860 | cr3Ec | addgene full sequence | sequence record 363182 | Addgene NGS Result
CGGCGTGGCAAGACTCGCAGCGAACCCGTAGAAAGCCATGCTCCAGCCGCCCGCATTGGAGAAATTCTTC
AAATTCCCGTTGCACATAGCCCGGCAATTCCTTTCCCTGCTCTGCCATAAGCGCAGCGAATGCCGGGTAA
TACTCGTCAACGATCTGATAGAGAAGGGTTTGCTCGGGTCGGTGGCTCTGGTAACGACCAGTATCCCGAT
CCCGGCTGGCCGTCCTGGCCGCCACATGAGGCATGTTCCGCGTCCTTGCAATACTGTGTTTACATACAGT
CTATCGCTTAGCGGAAAGTTCTTTTACCCTCAGCCGAAATGCCTGCCGTTGCTAGACATTGCCAGCCAGT
GCCCGTCACTCCCGTACTAACTGTCACGAACCCCTGCAATAACTGTCACGCCCCCCTGCAATAACTGTCA
CGAACCCCTGCAATAACTGTCACGCCCCCAAACCTGCAAACCCAGCAGGGGCGGGGGCTGGCGGGGTGTT
GGAAAAATCCATCCATGATTATCTAAGAATAATCCACTAGGCGCGGTTATCAGCGCCCTTGTGGGGCGCT
GCTGCCCTTGCCCAATATGCCCGGCCAGAGGCCGGATAGCTGGTCTATTCGCTGCGCTAGGCTACACACC
GCCCCACCGCTGCGCGGCAGGGGGAAAGGCGGGCAAAGCCCGCTAAACCCCACACCAAACCCCGCAGAAA
TACGCTGGAGCGCTTTTAGCCGCTTTAGCGGCCTTTCCCCCTACCCGAAGGGTGGGGGCGCGTGTGCAGC
CCCGCAGGGCCTGTCTCGGTCGATCATTCAGCCCGGCTCATCCTTCTGGCGTGGCGGCAGACCGAACAAG
GCGCGGTCGTGGTCGCGTTCAAGGTACGCATCCATTGCCGCCATGAGCCGATCCTCCGGCCACTCGCTGC
TGTTCACCTTGGCCAAAATCATGGCCCCCACCAGCACCTTGCGCCTTGTTTCGTTCTTGCGCTCTTGCTG
CTGTTCCCTTGCCCGCACCCGCTGAATTTCGGCATTGATTCGCGCTCGTTGTTCTTCGAGCTTGGCCAGC
CGATCCGCCGCCTTGTTGCTCCCCTTAACCATCTTGACACCCCATTGTTAATGTGCTGTCTCGTAGGCTA
TCATGGAGGCACAGCGGCGGCAATCCCGACCCTACTTTGTAGGGGAGGGCGCACTTACCGGTTTCTCTTC
GAGAAACTGGCCTAACGGCCACCCTTCGGGCGGTGCGCTCTCCGAGGGCCATTGCATGGAGCCGAAAAGC
AAAAGCAACAGCGAGGCAGCATGGCGATTTATCACCTTACGGCGAAAACCGGCAGCAGGTCGGGCGGCCA
ATCGGCCAGGGCCAAGGCCGACTACATCCAGCGCGAAGGCAAGTATGCCCGCGACATGGATGAAGTCTTG
CACGCCGAATCCGGGCACATGCCGGAGTTCGTCGAGCGGCCCGCCGACTACTGGGATGCTGCCGACCTGT
ATGAACGCGCCAATGGGCGGCTGTTCAAGGAGGTCGAATTTGCCCTGCCGGTCGAGCTGACCCTCGACCA
GCAGAAGGCGCTGGCGTCCGAGTTCGCCCAGCACCTGACCGGTGCCGAGCGCCTGCCGTATACGCTGGCC
ATCCATGCCGGTGGCGGCGAGAACCCGCACTGCCACCTGATGATCNCYGAGCGGATCAATGACGGCATCG
AGCGGCCCGCCGCTCAGTGGTTCAAGCGGTACAACGGCAAGACCCCGGAGAAGGGCGGGGCACAAAAGAC
CGAAGCGCTCAAGCCCAAGGCATGGCTTGAGCAGACCCGCGAGGCATGGGCCGACCATGCCAACCGGGCA
TTAGAGCGGGCTGGCCACGACGCCCGCATTGACCACAGAACACTTGAGGCGCAGGGCATCGAGCGCCTGC
CCGGTGTTCACCTGGGGCCGAACGTGGTGGAGATGGAAGGCCGGGGCATCCGCACCGACCGGGCAGACGT
GGCCCTGAACATCGACACCGCCAACGCCCAGATCATCGACTTACAGGAATACCGGGAGGCAATAGACCAT
GAACGCAATCGACAGAGTGAAGAAATCCAGAGGCATCAACGAGTTAGCGGAGCAGATCGAACCGCTGGCC
CAGAGCATGGCGACACTGGCCGACGAAGCCCGGCAGGTCATGAGCCAGACCCAGCAGGCCAGCGAGGCGC
AGGCGGCGGAGTGGCTGAAAGCCCAGCGCCAGACAGGGGCGGCATGGGTGGAGCTGGCCAAAGAGTTGCG
GGAGGTAGCCGCCGAGGTGAGCAGCGCCGCGCAGAGCGCCCGGAGCGCGTCGCGGGGGTGGCACTGGAAG
CTATGGCTAACCGTGATGCTGGCTTCCATGATGCCTACGGTGGTGCTGCTGATCGCATCGTTGCTCTTGC
TCGACCTGACGCCACTGACAACCGAGGACGGCTCGATCTGGCTGCGCTTGGTGGCCCGATGAAGAACGAC
AGGACTTTGCAGGCCATAGGCCGACAGCTCAAGGCCATGGGCTGTGAGCGCTTCGATATCGGCGTCAGGG
ACGCCACCACCGGCCAGATGATGAACCGGGAATGGTCAGCCGCCGAAGTGCTCCAGAACACGCCATGGCT
CAAGCGGATGAATGCCCAGGGCAATGACGTGTATATCAGGCCCGCCGAGCAGGAGCGGCATGGTCTGGTG
CTGGTGGACGACCTCAGCGAGTTTGACCTGGATGACATGAAAGCCGAGGGCCGGGAGCCTGCCCTGGTAG
TGGAAACCAGCCCGAAGAACTATCAGGCATGGGTCAAGGTGGCCGACGCCGCAGGCGGTGAACTTCGGGG
GCAGATTGCCCGGACGCTGGCCAGCGAGTACGACGCCGACCCGGCCAGCGCCGACAGCCGCCACTATGGC
CGCTTGGCGGGCTTCACCAACCGCAAGGACAAGCACACCACCCGCGCCGGTTATCAGCCGTGGGTGCTGC
TGCGTGAATCCAAGGGCAAGACCGCCACCGCTGGCCCGGCGCTGGTGCAGCAGGCTGGCCAGCAGATCGA
GCAGGCCCAGCGGCAGCAGGAGAAGGCCCGCAGGCTGGCCAGCCTCGAACTGCCCGAGCGGCAGCTTAGC
CGCCACCGGCGCACGGCGCTGGACGAGTACCGCAGCGAGATGGCCGGGCTGGTCAAGCGCTTCGGTGATG
ACCTCAGCAAGTGCGACTTTATCGCCGCGCAGAAGCTGGCCAGCCGGGGCCGCAGTGCCGAGGAAATCGG
CAAGGCCATGGCCGAGGCCAGCCCAGCGCTGGCAGAGCGCAAGCCCGGCCACGAAGCGGATTACATCGAG
CGCACCGTCAGCAAGGTCATGGGTCTGCCCAGCGTCCAGCTTGCGCGGGCCGAGCTGGCACGGGCACCGG
CACCCCGCCAGCGAGGCATGGACAGGGGCGGGCCAGATTTCAGCATGTAGTGCTTGCGTTGGTACTCACG
CCTGTTATACTATGAGTACTCACGCACAGAAGGGGGTTTTATGGAATACGAAAAAAGCGCTTCAGGGTCG
GTCTACCTGATCAAAAGTGACAAGGGCTATTGGTTGCCCGGTGGCTTTGGTTATACGTCAAACAAGGCCG
AGGCTGGCCGCTTTTCAGTCGCTGATATGGCCAGCCTTAACCTTGACGGCTGCACCTTGTCCTTGTTCCG
CGAAGATAAGCCTTTCGGCCCCGGCAAGTTTCTCGGTGACTGATATGAAAGACCAAAAGGACAAGCAGAC
CGGCGACCTGCTGGCCAGCCCTGACGCTGTACGCCAAGCGCGATATGCCGAGCGCATGAAGGCCAAAGGG
ATGCGTCAGCGCAAGTTCTGGCTGACCGACGACGAATACGAGGCGCTGCGCGAGTGCCTGGAAGAACTCA
GAGCGGCGCAGGGCGGGGGTAGTGACCCCGCCAGCGCCTAACCACCAACTGCCTGCAAAGGAGGCAATCA
ATGGCTACCCATAAGCCTATCAATATTCTGGAGGCGTTCGCAGCAGCGCCGCCACCGCTGGACTACGTTT
TGCCCAACATGGTGGCCGGTACGGTCGGGGCGCTGGTGTCGCCCGGTGGTGCCGGTAAATCCATGCTGGC
CCTGCAACTGGCCGCACAGATTGCAGGCGGGCCGGATCTGCTGGAGGTGGGCGAACTGCCCACCGGCCCG
GTGATCTACCTGCCCGCCGAAGATCCGCCCACCGCCATTCATCACCGCCTGCACGCCCTTGGGGCGCACC
TCAGCGCCGAGGAACGGCAAGCCGTGGCTGACGGCCTGCTGATCCAGCCGCTGATCGGCAGCCTGCCCAA
CATCATGGCCCCGGAGTGGTTCGACGGCCTCAAGCGCGCCGCCGAGGGCCGCCGCCTGATGGTGCTGGAC
ACGCTGCGCCGGTTCCACATCGAGGAAGAAAACGCCAGCGGCCCCATGGCCCAGGTCATCGGTCGCATGG
AGGCCATCGCCGCCGATACCGGGTGCTCTATCGTGTTCCTGCACCATGCCAGCAAGGGCGCGGCCATGAT
GGGCGCAGGCGACCAGCAGCAGGCCAGCCGGGGCAGCTCGGTACTGGTCGATAACATCCGCTGGCAGTCC
TACCTGTCGAGCATGACCAGCGCCGAGGCCGAGGAATGGGGTGTGGACGACGACCAGCGCCGGTTCTTCG
TCCGCTTCGGTGTGAGCAAGGCCAACTATGGCGCACCGTTCGCTGATCGGTGGTTCAGGCGGCATGACGG
CGGGGTGCTCAAGCCCGCCGTGCTGGAGAGGCAGCGCAAGAGCAAGGGGGTGCCCCGTGGTGAAGCCTAA
GAACAAGCACAGCCTCAGCCACGTCCGGCACGACCCGGCGCACTGTCTGGCCCCCGGCCTGTTCCGTGCC
CTCAAGCGGGGCGAGCGCAAGCGCAGCAAGCTGGACGTGACGTATGACTACGGCGACGGCAAGCGGATCG
AGTTCAGCGGCCCGGAGCCGCTGGGCGCTGATGATCTGCGCATCCTGCAAGGGCTGGTGGCCATGGCTGG
GCCTAATGGCCTAGTGCTTGGCCCGGAACCCAAGACCGAAGGCGGACGGCAGCTCCGGCTGTTCCTGGAA
CCCAAGTGGGAGGCCGTCACCGCTGATGCCATGGTGGTCAAAGGTAGCTATCGGGCGCTGGCAAAGGAAA
TCGGGGCAGAGGTCGATAGTGGTGGGGCGCTCAAGCACATACAGGACTGCATCGAGCGCCTTTGGAAGGT
ATCCATCATCGCCCAGAATGGCCGCAAGCGGCAGGGGTTTCGGCTGCTGTCGGAGTACGCCAGCGACGAG
GCGGACGGGCGCCTGTACGTGGCCCTGAACCCCTTGATCGCGCAGGCCGTCATGGGTGGCGGCCAGCATG
TGCGCATCAGCATGGACGAGGTGCGGGCGCTGGACAGCGAAACCGCCCGCCTGCTGCACCAGCGGCTGTG
TGGCTGGATCGACCCCGGCAAAACCGGCAAGGCTTCCATAGATACCTTGTGCGGCTATGTCTGGCCGTCA
GAGGCCAGTGGTTCGACCATGCGCAAGCGCCGCCAGCGGGTGCGCGAGGCGTTGCCGGAGCTGGTCGCGC
TGGGCTGGACGGTAACCGAGTTCGCGGCGGGCAAGTACGACATCACCCGGCCCAAGGCGGCAGGCTGACC
CCCCCCACTCTATTGTAAACAAGACATTTTTATCTTTTATATTCAATGGCTTATTTTCCTGCTAATTGGT
AATACCATGAAAAATACCATGCTCAGAAAAGGCTTAACAATATTTTGAAAAATTGCCTACTGAGCGCTGC
CGCACAGCTCCATAGGCCGCTTTCCTGGCTTTGCTTCCAGATGTATGCTCTTCTGCTCCCGAACGCCAGC
AAGACGTAGCCCAGCGCGTCGGCCAGCTTGCAATTCGCGCTAACTTACATTCGCTAGCCGCAGCTACGCT
CTGAGTGCAGCGCGGGCAAGGTGTCACCACCCTGCCCTTTTTCTTTAAAACCGAAAAGATTACTTCGCGT
TATGCAGGCTTCCTCGCTCACTGACTCGCTGCGCTCGGTCGTTCGGCTGCGGCGAGCGGTATCAGCTCAC
TCAAAGGCGGTAATCTCGAGTCCCGTCAAGTCAGCGTAATGCTCTGCCAGTGTTACAACCAATTAACCAA
TTCTGATTAAAAGAACTCGTCCAGCATCAGGTGAAATTGCAGTTTGTTCATGTCTGGGTTATCGATGCCG
TATTTTTGAAACAGACGTTTTTGCAGAGATGGGCTAAATTCACCCAGACAGTTCCACAGAATTGCCAGAT
CTTGGTAACGATCTGCAATACCAACACGACCAACATCAATACAACCGATCAGTTTACCCTCGTCAAAAAT
CAGGTTATCCAGAGAAAAATCACCGTGGGTAACAACGCTATCTGGAGAAAATGGCAGCAGTTTGTGCATT
TCTTTCCAAACTTGTTCAACTGGCCAACCGTTACGTTCATCATCAAAATCAGATGCATCAACCAGACCGT
TGTTCATACGAGATTGTGCTTGTGCCAGACGAAAAACACGATCGCTGTTAAATGGACAGTTACAAACTGG
AATAGAGTGCAGACGACGCAGAAAAACTGCCAGTGCATCAACAATGTTTTCACCAGAATCTGGGTATTCT
TCCAGAACTTGAAATGCGGTTTTACCTGGAATTGCGGTGGTCAGCAGCCATGCATCATCTGGGGTACGAA
TAAAGTGTTTAATGGTTGGCAGTGGCATAAATTCGGTCAGCCAGTTTAAACGAACCATTTCATCGGTAAC
ATCGTTTGCAACAGAACCTTTACCGTGTTTCAGAAACAGTTCTGGTGCATCTGGTTTACCGTAAAGACGG
TAAATGGTTGCACCAGATTGACCAACGTTATCACGTGCCCATTTGTAACCGTACAGATCTGCATCCATGT
TAGAGTTCAGACGTGGACGAGAACAAGAGGTTTCACGTTGAATGTGAGACATAACACCCCTTGTATTACT
GTTTATGTAAGCAGACAGTTTTATTGTTCATGATGATATATTTTTATCTTGTGCAATGTAACATCAGAGA
TTTTGAGACACAACGTGGCTTTGTTGAATAAATCGAACTTTTGCTGAGTTGAAGGATCAGATCACGCATC
TTAACCTCCGCCTTCAGAGCGTAGCTGCGCCAGGAGTTTTGTTATCAATAAAAAAGGCCCCCCGTTAGGG
AGGCTTATTGTTCGTCCCATCACGGAAAAAGGTTATGCTGCTTTTAAGACCCACTTTCACATTTAAGTTG
TTTTTCTAATCCGCATATGATCAATTCAAGGCCGAATAAGAAGGCTGGCTCTGCACCTTGGTGATCAAAT
AATTCGATAGCTTGTCGTAATAATGGCGGCATACTATCAGTAGTAGGTGTTTCCCTTTCTTCTTTAGCGA
CTTGATGCTCTTGATCTTCCAATACGCAACCTAAAGTAAAATGCCCCACAGCGCTGAGTGCATATAATGC
ATTCTCTAGTGAAAAACCTTGTTGGCATAAAAAGGCTAATTGATTTTCGAGAGTTTCATACTGTTTTTCT
GTAGGCCGTGTACCTAAATGTACTTTTGCTCCATCGCGATGACTTAGTAAAGCACATCTAAAACTTTTAG
CGTTATTACGTAAAAAATCTTGCCAGCTTTCCCCTTCTAAAGGGCAAAAGTGAGTATGGTGCCTATCTAA
CATCTCAATGGCTAAGGCGTCGAGCAAAGCCCGCTTATTTTTTACATGCCAATACAATGTAGGCTGCTCT
ACACCTAGCCTCTGGGCGAGTTTACGGGTTGTTAAACCTTCGATTCCGACCTCATTAAGCAGCTCTAATG
CGCTGCTAATCACTCTACTTTTATCTAATCGAGACATCATTAATTCCTAATTTTTGTTGACACTCTATCA
TTGATAGAGTTATTTTACCACTCCCTATCAGTGATAGAGAAAAGTGAATACTAAAGAATTCAAAAGATCT
AAAGAGGACTTCGGATCTAATGGATAAGAAATACTCAATAGGCTTAGATATCGGCACAAATAGCGTCGGA
TGGGCGGTGATCACTGATGAATATAAGGTTCCGTCTAAAAAGTTCAAGGTTCTGGGAAATACAGACCGCC
ACAGTATCAAAAAAAATCTTATAGGGGCTCTTTTATTTGACAGTGGAGAGACAGCGGAAGCGACTCGTCT
GAAACGGACAGCTCGTAGAAGGTATACACGTCGGAAGAATCGTATTTGTTATCTACAGGAGATTTTTTCA
AATGAGATGGCGAAAGTAGATGATAGTTTCTTTCATCGACTTGAAGAGTCTTTTTTGGTGGAAGAAGATA
AGAAGCATGAACGTCATCCTATTTTTGGAAATATAGTAGATGAAGTTGCTTATCATGAGAAATATCCAAC
TATCTATCATCTGCGAAAAAAATTGGTAGATTCTACTGATAAAGCGGATTTGCGCTTAATCTATTTGGCC
TTAGCGCATATGATTAAGTTTCGTGGTCATTTTTTGATTGAGGGAGATTTAAATCCTGATAATAGTGATG
TGGACAAACTATTTATCCAGTTGGTACAAACCTACAATCAATTATTTGAAGAAAACCCTATTAACGCAAG
TGGAGTAGATGCTAAAGCGATTCTTTCTGCACGATTGAGTAAATCAAGACGATTAGAAAATCTCATTGCT
CAGCTCCCCGGTGAGAAGAAAAATGGCTTATTTGGGAATCTCATTGCTTTGTCATTGGGTTTGACCCCTA
ATTTTAAATCAAATTTTGATTTGGCAGAAGATGCTAAATTACAGCTTTCAAAAGATACTTACGATGATGA
TTTAGATAATTTATTGGCGCAAATTGGAGATCAATATGCTGATTTGTTTTTGGCAGCTAAGAATTTATCA
GATGCTATTTTACTTTCAGATATCCTAAGAGTAAATACTGAAATAACTAAGGCTCCCCTATCAGCTTCAA
TGATTAAACGCTACGATGAACATCATCAAGACTTGACTCTTTTAAAAGCTTTAGTTCGACAACAACTTCC
AGAAAAGTATAAAGAAATCTTTTTTGATCAATCAAAAAACGGATATGCAGGTTATATTGATGGGGGAGCT
AGCCAAGAAGAATTTTATAAATTTATCAAACCAATTTTAGAAAAAATGGATGGTACTGAGGAATTATTGG
TGAAACTAAATCGTGAAGATTTGCTGCGCAAGCAACGGACCTTTGACAACGGCTCTATTCCCCATCAAAT
TCACTTGGGTGAGCTGCATGCTATTTTGAGAAGGCAAGAAGATTTTTATCCATTTTTAAAAGACAATCGT
GAGAAGATTGAAAAAATCTTGACTTTTCGAATTCCTTATTATGTTGGTCCATTGGCGCGTGGCAATAGTC
GTTTTGCATGGATGACTCGGAAGTCTGAAGAAACAATTACCCCATGGAATTTTGAAGAAGTTGTCGATAA
AGGTGCTTCAGCTCAATCATTTATTGAACGCATGACAAACTTTGATAAAAATCTTCCAAATGAAAAAGTA
CTACCAAAACATAGTTTGCTTTATGAGTATTTTACGGTTTATAACGAATTGACAAAGGTCAAATATGTTA
CTGAAGGAATGCGAAAACCAGCATTTCTTTCAGGTGAACAGAAGAAAGCCATTGTTGATTTACTCTTCAA
AACAAATCGAAAAGTAACCGTTAAGCAATTAAAAGAAGATTATTTCAAAAAAATAGAATGTTTTGATAGT
GTTGAAATTTCAGGAGTTGAAGATAGATTTAATGCTTCATTAGGTACCTACCATGATTTGCTAAAAATTA
TTAAAGATAAAGATTTTTTGGATAATGAAGAAAATGAAGATATCTTAGAGGATATTGTTTTAACATTGAC
CTTATTTGAAGATAGGGAGATGATTGAGGAAAGACTTAAAACATATGCTCACCTCTTTGATGATAAGGTG
ATGAAACAGCTTAAACGTCGCCGTTATACTGGTTGGGGACGTTTGTCTCGAAAATTGATTAATGGTATTA
GGGATAAGCAATCTGGCAAAACAATATTAGATTTTTTGAAATCAGATGGTTTTGCCAATCGCAATTTTAT
GCAGCTGATCCATGATGATAGTTTGACATTTAAAGAAGATATTCAAAAAGCACAAGTGTCTGGACAAGGC
GATAGTTTACATGAACATATTGCAAATTTAGCTGGTAGCCCTGCTATTAAAAAAGGTATTTTACAGACTG
TAAAAGTTGTTGATGAATTGGTCAAAGTAATGGGGCGGCATAAGCCAGAAAATATCGTTATTGAAATGGC
ACGTGAAAATCAGACAACTCAAAAGGGCCAGAAAAATTCGCGAGAGCGTATGAAACGAATCGAAGAAGGT
ATCAAAGAATTAGGAAGTCAGATTCTTAAAGAGCATCCTGTTGAAAATACTCAATTGCAAAATGAAAAGC
TCTATCTCTATTATCTCCAAAATGGAAGAGACATGTATGTGGACCAAGAATTAGATATTAATCGTTTAAG
TGATTATGATGTCGATCACATTGTTCCACAAAGTTTCCTTAAAGACGATTCAATAGACAATAAGGTCTTA
ACGCGTTCTGATAAAAATCGTGGTAAATCGGATAACGTTCCAAGTGAAGAAGTAGTCAAAAAGATGAAAA
ACTATTGGAGACAACTTCTAAACGCCAAGTTAATCACTCAACGTAAGTTTGATAATTTAACGAAAGCTGA
ACGTGGAGGTTTGAGTGAACTTGATAAAGCTGGTTTTATCAAACGCCAATTGGTTGAAACTCGCCAAATC
ACTAAGCATGTGGCACAAATTTTGGATAGTCGCATGAATACTAAATACGATGAAAATGATAAACTTATTC
GAGAGGTTAAAGTGATTACCTTAAAATCTAAATTAGTTTCTGACTTCCGAAAAGATTTCCAATTCTATAA
AGTACGTGAGATTAACAATTACCATCATGCCCATGATGCGTATCTAAATGCCGTCGTTGGAACTGCTTTG
ATTAAGAAATATCCAAAACTTGAATCGGAGTTTGTCTATGGTGATTATAAAGTTTATGATGTTCGTAAAA
TGATTGCTAAGTCTGAGCAAGAAATAGGCAAAGCAACCGCAAAATATTTCTTTTACTCTAATATCATGAA
CTTCTTCAAAACAGAAATTACACTTGCAAATGGAGAGATTCGCAAACGCCCTCTAATCGAAACTAATGGG
GAAACTGGAGAAATTGTCTGGGATAAAGGGCGAGATTTTGCCACAGTGCGCAAAGTATTGTCCATGCCCC
AAGTCAATATTGTCAAGAAAACAGAAGTACAGACAGGCGGATTCTCCAAGGAGTCAATTTTACCAAAAAG
AAATTCGGACAAGCTTATTGCTCGTAAAAAAGACTGGGATCCAAAAAAATATGGTGGTTTTGATAGTCCA
ACGGTAGCTTATTCAGTCCTAGTGGTTGCTAAGGTGGAAAAAGGGAAATCGAAGAAGTTAAAATCCGTTA
AAGAGTTACTAGGGATCACAATTATGGAAAGAAGTTCCTTTGAAAAAAATCCGATTGACTTTTTAGAAGC
TAAAGGATATAAGGAAGTTAAAAAAGACTTAATCATTAAACTACCTAAATATAGTCTTTTTGAGTTAGAA
AACGGTCGTAAACGGATGCTGGCTAGTGCCGGAGAATTACAAAAAGGAAATGAGCTGGCTCTGCCAAGCA
AATATGTGAATTTTTTATATTTAGCTAGTCATTATGAAAAGTTGAAGGGTAGTCCAGAAGATAACGAACA
AAAACAATTGTTTGTGGAGCAGCATAAGCATTATTTAGATGAGATTATTGAGCAAATCAGTGAATTTTCT
AAGCGTGTTATTTTAGCAGATGCCAATTTAGATAAAGTTCTTAGTGCATATAACAAACATAGAGACAAAC
CAATACGTGAACAAGCAGAAAATATTATTCATTTATTTACGTTGACGAATCTTGGAGCTCCCGCTGCTTT
TAAATATTTTGATACAACAATTGATCGTAAACGATATACGTCTACAAAAGAAGTTTTAGATGCCACTCTT
ATCCATCAATCCATCACTGGTCTTTATGAAACACGCATTGATTTGAGTCAGCTAGGAGGTGACGCTTTAG
CTGCTAACGACGAAAACTACGCTCTGGCTGCTTAGGGGTAACCAGGCATCAAATAAAACGAAAGGCTCAG
TCGAAAGACTGGGCCTTTCGTTTTATCTGTTGTTTGTCGGTGAACGCTCTCCGCTGGACGCAGCTACGCT
CTGAGTACGGAGCTCGAGTAAGGATCTCCAGGCATCAAATAAAACGAAAGGCTCAGTCGAAAGACTGGGC
CTTTCGTTTTATCTGTTGTTTGTCGGTGAACGCTCTCTACTAGAGTCGAGATTATGACAACTTGACGGCT
ACATCATTCACTTTTTCTTCACAACCGGCACGGAACTCGCTCGGGCTGGCCCCGGTGCATTTTTTAAATA
CCCGCGAGAAATAGAGTTGATCGTCAAAACCAACATTGCGACCGACGGTGGCGATAGGCATCCGGGTGGT
GCTCAAAAGCAGCTTCGCCTGGCTGATACGTTGGTCCTCGCGCCAGCTTAAGACGCTAATCCCTAACTGC
TGGCGGAAAAGATGTGACAGACGCGACGGCGACAAGCAAACATGCTGTGCGACGCTGGCGATATCAAAAT
TGCTGTCTGCCAGGTGATCGCTGATGTACTGACAAGCCTCGCGTACCCGATTATCCATCGGTGGATGGAG
CGACTCGTTAATCGCTTCCATGCGCCGCAGTAACAATTGCTCAAGCAGATTTATCGCCAGCAGCTCCGAA
TAGCGCCCTTCCCCTTGCCCGGCGTTAATGATTTGCCCAAACAGGTCGCTGAAATGCGGCTGGTGCGCTT
CATCCGGGCGAAAGAACCCCGTATTGGCAAATATTGACGGCCAGTTAAGCCATTCATGCCAGTAGGCGCG
CGGACGAAAGTAAACCCACTGGTGATACCATTCGCGAGCCTCCGGATGACGACCGTAGTGATGAATCTCT
CCTGGCGGGAACAGCAAAATATCACCCGGTCGGCAAACAAATTCTCGTCCCTGATTTTTCACCACCCCCT
GACCGCGAATGGTGAGATTGAGAATATAACCTTTCATTCCCAGCGGTCGGTCGATAAAAAAATCGAGATA
ACCGTTGGCCTCAATCGGCGTTAAACCCGCCACCAGATGGGCATTAAACGAGTATCCCGGCAGCAGGGGA
TCATTTTGCGCTTCAGCCATACTTTTCATACTCCCGCCATTCAGAGAAGAAACCAATTGTCCATATTGCA
TCAGACATTGCCGTCACTGCGTCTTTTACTGGCTCTTCTCGCTAACCAAACCGGTAACCCCGCTTATTAA
AAGCATTCTGTAACAAAGCGGGACCAAAGCCATGACAAAAACGCGTAACAAAAGTGTCTATAATCACGGC
AGAAAAGTCCACATTGATTATTTGCACGGCGTCACACTTTGCTATGCCATAGCATTTTTATCCATAAGAT
TAGCGGATCCTACCTGACGCTTTTTATCGCAACTCTCTACTGTTTCTCCATATACTAGAGAAAGAGGGGA
AATAATCAATGGATATTAATACTGAAACTGAGATCAAGCAAAAGCATTCACTAACCCCCTTTCCTGTTTT
CCTAATCAGCCCGGCATTTCGCGGGCGATATTTTCACAGCTATTTCAGGAGTTCAGCCATGAACGCTTAT
TACATTCAGGATCGTCTTGAGGCTCAGAGCTGGGCGCGTCACTACCAGCAGCTCGCCCGTGAAGAGAAAG
AGGCAGAACTGGCAGACGACATGGAAAAAGGCCTGCCCCAGCACCTGTTTGAATCGCTATGCATCGATCA
TTTGCAACGCCACGGGGCCAGCAAAAAATCCATTACCCGTGCGTTTGATGACGATGTTGAGTTTCAGGAG
CGCATGGCAGAACACATCCGGTACATGGTTGAAACCATTGCTCACCACCAGGTTGATATTGATTCAGAGG
TATAAAACGAATGAGTACTGCACTCGCAACGCTGGCTGGGAAGCTGGCTGAACGTGTCGGCATGGATTCT
GTCGACCCACAGGAACTGATCACCACTCTTCGCCAGACGGCATTTAAAGGTGATGCCAGCGATGCGCAGT
TCATCGCATTACTGATCGTTGCCAACCAGTACGGCCTTAATCCGTGGACGAAAGAAATTTACGCCTTTCC
TGATAAGCAGAATGGCATCGTTCCGGTGGTGGGCGTTGATGGCTGGTCCCGCATCATCAATGAAAACCAG
CAGTTTGATGGCATGGACTTTGAGCAGGACAATGAATCCTGTACATGCCGGATTTACCGCAAGGACCGTA
ATCATCCGATCTGCGTTACCGAATGGATGGATGAATGCCGCCGCGAACCATTCAAAACTCGCGAAGGCAG
AGAAATCACGGGGCCGTGGCAGTCGCATCCCAAACGGATGTTACGTCATAAAGCCATGATTCAGTGTGCC
CGTCTGGCCTTCGGATTTGCTGGTATCTATGACAAGGATGAAGCCGAGCGCATTGTCGAAAATACTGCAT
ACACTGCAGAACGTCAGCCGGAACGCGACATCACTCCGGTTAACGATGAAACCATGCAGGAGATTAACAC
TCTGCTGATCGCCCTGGATAAAACATGGGATGACGACTTATTGCCGCTCTGTTCCCAGATATTTCGCCGC
GACATTCGTGCATCGTCAGAACTGACACAGGCCGAAGCAGTAAAAGCTCTTGGATTCCTGAAACAGAAAG
CCGCAGAGCAGAAGGTGGCAGCATGACACCGGACATTATCCTGCAGCGTACCGGGATCGATGTGAGAGCT
GTCGAACAGGGGGATGATGCGTGGCACAAATTACGGCTCGGCGTCATCACCGCTTCAGAAGTTCACAACG
TGATAGCAAAACCCCGCTCCGGAAAGAAGTGGCCTGACATGAAAATGTCCTACTTCCACACCCTGCTTGC
TGAGGTTTGCACCGGTGTGGCTCCGGAAGTTAACGCTAAAGCACTGGCCTGGGGAAAACAGTACGAGAAC
GACGCCAGAACCCTGTTTGAATTCACTTCCGGCGTGAATGTTACTGAATCCCCGATCATCTATCGCGACG
AAAGTATGCGTACCGCCTGCTCTCCCGATGGTTTATGCAGTGACGGCAACGGCCTTGAACTGAAATGCCC
GTTTACCTCCCGGGATTTCATGAAGTTCCGGCTCGGTGGTTTCGAGGCCATAAAGTCAGCTTACATGGCC
CAGGTGCAGTACAGCATGTGGGTGACGCGAAAAAATGCCTGGTACTTTGCCAACTATGACCCGCGTATGA
AGCGTGAAGGCCTGCATTATGTCGTGATTGAGCGGGATGAAAAGTACATGGCGAGTTTTGACGAGATCGT
GCCGGAGTTCATCGAAAAAATGGACGAGGCACTGGCTGAAATTGGTTTTGTATTTGGGGAGCAATGGCGA
TGAGCTTAACCAGGCATCAAATAAAACGAAAGGCTCAGTCGAAAGACTGGGCCTTTCGTTTTATCTGTTG
TTTGTCGGTGAACGCTCTCCGCTGTCAGCAGCTACGCTCTGAGCCCGGAGAGCGACCAGGTGCT
